>Addgene plasmid #103208 | LSB-hsa-miR-1296-3p | depositor full sequence | sequence record 195465 | Full Sequence
AATTGAGGGGATAACGCAGGAAAGAACATGTGAGCAAAAGGCCAGCAAAAGGCCAGGAACCGTAAAAAGG
CCGCGTTGCTGGCGTTTTTCCATAGGCTCCGCCCCCCTGACGAGCATCACAAAAATCGACGCTCAAGTCA
GAGGTGGCGAAACCCGACAGGACTATAAAGATACCAGGCGTTTCCCCCTGGAAGCTCCCTCGTGCGCTCT
CCTGTTCCGACCCTGCCGCTTACCGGATACCTGTCCGCCTTTCTCCCTTCGGGAAGCGTGGCGCTTTCTC
ATAGCTCACGCTGTAGGTATCTCAGTTCGGTGTAGGTCGTTCGCTCCAAGCTGGGCTGTGTGCACGAACC
CCCCGTTCAGCCCGACCGCTGCGCCTTATCCGGTAACTATCGTCTTGAGTCCAACCCGGTAAGACACGAC
TTATCGCCACTGGCAGCAGCCACTGGTAACAGGATTAGCAGAGCGAGGTATGTAGGCGGTGCTACAGAGT
TCTTGAAGTGGTGGCCTAACTACGGCTACACTAGAAGAACAGTATTTGGTATCTGCGCTCTGCTGAAGCC
AGTTACCTTCGGAAAAAGAGTTGGTAGCTCTTGATCCGGCAAACAAACCACCGCTGGTAGCGGTGGTTTT
TTTGTTTGCAAGCAGCAGATTACGCGCAGAAAAAAAGGATCTCAAGAAGATCCTTTGATCTTTTCTACGG
GGTCTGACGCTCAGTGGAACGAAAACTCACGTTAAGGGATTTTGGTCATGAGATTATCAAAAAGGATCTT
CACCTAGATCCTTTTAAATTAAAAATGAAGTTTTAAATCAATCTAAAGTATATATGAGTAAACTTGGTCT
GACAGTTACCAATGCTTAATCAGTGAGGCACCTATCTCAGCGATCTGTCTATTTCGTTCATCCATAGTTG
CCTGACTCCCCGTCGTGTAGATAACTACGATACGGGAGGGCTTACCATCTGGCCCCAGTGCTGCAATGAT
ACCGCGAGAACCACGCTCACCGGCTCCAGATTTATCAGCAATAAACCAGCCAGCCGGAAGGGCCGAGCGC
AGAAGTGGTCCTGCAACTTTATCCGCCTCCATCCAGTCTATTAATTGTTGCCGGGAAGCTAGAGTAAGTA
GTTCGCCAGTTAATAGTTTGCGCAACGTTGTTGCCATTGCTACAGGCATCGTGGTGTCACGCTCGTCGTT
TGGTATGGCTTCATTCAGCTCCGGTTCCCAACGATCAAGGCGAGTTACATGATCCCCCATGTTGTGCAAA
AAAGCGGTTAGCTCCTTCGGTCCTCCGATCGTTGTCAGAAGTAAGTTGGCCGCAGTGTTATCACTCATGG
TTATGGCAGCACTGCATAATTCTCTTACTGTCATGCCATCCGTAAGATGCTTTTCTGTGACTGGTGAGTA
CTCAACCAAGTCATTCTGAGAATAGTGTATGCGGCGACCGAGTTGCTCTTGCCCGGCGTCAATACGGGAT
AATACCGCGCCACATAGCAGAACTTTAAAAGTGCTCATCATTGGAAAACGTTCTTCGGGGCGAAAACTCT
CAAGGATCTTACCGCTGTTGAGATCCAGTTCGATGTAACCCACTCGTGCACCCAACTGATCTTCAGCATC
TTTTACTTTCACCAGCGTTTCTGGGTGAGCAAAAACAGGAAGGCAAAATGCCGCAAAAAAGGGAATAAGG
GCGACACGGAAATGTTGAATACTCATACTCTTCCTTTTTCAATATTATTGAAGCATTTATCAGGGTTATT
GTCTCATGAGCGGATACATATTTGAATGTAGCTCCGAATTTCTCGAGGGCTTGTCGACGACGGCGGTCTC
CGTCGTCAGGATCATGAATTCGACCCGCCTGCCACCATGACCGAGTACAAGCCCACGGTGCGCCTCGCCA
CCCGCGACGACGTCCCCCGGGCCGTACGCACCCTCGCCGCCGCGTTCGCCGACTACCCCGCCACGCGCCA
CACCGTCGACCCGGACCGCCACATCGAGCGGGTCACCGAGCTGCAAGAACTCTTCCTCACGCGCGTCGGG
CTCGACATCGGCAAGGTGTGGGTCGCGGACGACGGCGCCGCGGTGGCGGTCTGGACCACGCCGGAGAGCG
TCGAAGCGGGGGCGGTGTTCGCCGAGATCGGCCCGCGCATGGCCGAGTTGAGCGGTTCCCGGCTGGCCGC
GCAGCAACAGATGGAAGGCCTCCTGGCGCCGCACCGGCCCAAGGAGCCCGCGTGGTTCCTGGCCACCGTC
GGCGTCTCGCCCGACCACCAGGGCAAGGGTCTGGGCAGCGCCGTCGTGCTCCCCGGAGTGGAGGCGGCCG
AGCGCGCCGGGGTGCCCGCCTTCCTGGAGACATCCGCGCCCCGCAACCTCCCCTTCTACGAGCGGCTCGG
CTTCACCGTCACCGCCGACGTCGAGGTGCCCGAAGGACCGCGCACCTGGTGCATGACCCGCAAGCCCGGT
GCCTGATACGCGTGAATTCACTCCTCAGGTGCAGGCTGCCTATCAGAAGGTGGTGGCTGGTGTGGCCAAT
GCCCTGGCTCACAAATACCACTGAGATCTTTTTCCCTCTGCCAAAAATTATGGGGACATCATGAAGCCCC
TTGAGCATCTGACTTCTGGCTAATAAAGGAAATTTATTTTCATTGCAATAGTGTGTTGGAATTTTTTGTG
TCTCTCACTCGGAAGGACATATGGGAGGGCAAATCATTTAAAACATCAGAATGAGTATTTGGTTTAGAGT
TTGGCAACATATGCCCATATGCTGGCTGCCATGAACAAAGGTTGGCTATAAAGAGGTCATCAGTATATGA
AACAGCCCCCTGCTGTCCATTCCTTATTCCATAGAAAAGCCTTGACTTGAGGTTAGATTTTTTTTATATT
TTGTTTTGTGTTATTTTTTTCTTTAACATCCCTAAAATTTTCCTTACATGTTTTACTAGCCAGATTTTTC
CTCCTCTCCTGACTACTCCCAGTCATAGCTGTCCCTCTTCTCTTATGGAGATCCCTCGACCTGCAGCCCA
AGCTTGAATTCTCTAGAATTACCCTGTTATCCCTATGCTTGGTTTACCGAGCTCTTATTGGTTTTCAAAC
TTCATTGACTGTGCCCAACGCGCCTGGGAGCTCACGGGGACAGCCCCCCCCCAAAGCCCCCAGGGATGTA
ATTACGTCCCTCCCCCGCTAGGGGGCAGCAGCGAGCCGCCCGGGGCTCCGCTCCGGTCCGGCGCTCCCCC
CGCATCCCCGAGCCGGCAGCGTGCGGGGACAGCCCGGGCACGGGGAAGGTGGCACGGGATCGCTTTCCTC
TGAACGCTTCTCGCTGCTCTTTGAGCCTGCAGACACCTGGGGGGATACGGGGAAAAAGCTAGGCTGAAAG
ACCGGTTCTTAGAATGACACGCGCCTGGGAGCTCACGGGGACAGCCCCCCCCCAAAGCCCCCAGGGATGT
AATTACGTCCCTCCCCCGCTAGGGGGCAGCAGCGAGCCGCCCGGGGCTCCGCTCCGGTCCGGCGCTCCCC
CCGCATCCCCGAGCCGGCAGCGTGCGGGGACAGCCCGGGCACGGGGAAGGTGGCACGGGATCGCTTTCCT
CTGAACGCTTCTCGCTGCTCTTTGAGCCTGCAGACACCTGGGGGGATACGGGGAAAAAGCTAACTTCTGA
GACGACAACTTTGTATAGAAAAGTTGGCTCCGAATTCGCCCTTGACAGCAGAGATCCAGTTTGGTTAATT
AATTGGCTCCGGTGCCCGTCAGTGGGCAGAGCGCACATCGCCCACAGTCCCCGAGAAGTTGTGGGGAGGG
GTCGGCAATTGAACCGGTGCCTAGAGAAGGTGGCGCGGGGTAAACTGGGAAAGTGATGTCGTGTACTGGC
TCCGCCTTTTTCCCGAGGGTGGGGGAGAACCGTATATAAGTGCAGTAGTCGCCGTGAACGTTCTTTTTCG
CAACGGGTTTGCCGCCAGAACACAGGTAAGTGCCGTGTGTGGTTCCCGCGGGCCTGGCCTCTTTACGGGT
TATGGCCCTTGCGTGCCTTGAATTACTTCCACCTGGCTGCAGTACGTGATTCTTGATCCCGAGCTTCGGG
TTGGAAGTGGGTGGGAGAGTTCGAGGCCTTGCGCTTAAGGAGCCCCTTCGCCTCGTGCTTGAGTTGAGGC
CTGGCCTGGGCGCTGGGGCCGCCGCGTGCGAATCTGGTGGCACCTTCGCGCCTGTCTCGCTGCTTTCGAT
AAGTCTCTAGCCATTTAAAATTTTTGATGACCTGCTGCGACGCTTTTTTTCTGGCAAGATAGTCTTGTAA
ATGCGGGCCAAGATCTGCACACTGGTATTTCGGTTTTTGGGGCCGCGGGCGGCGACGGGGCCCGTGCGTC
CCAGCGCACATGTTCGGCGAGGCGGGGCCTGCGAGCGCGGCCACCGAGAATCGGACGGGGGTAGTCTCAA
GCTGGCCGGCCTGCTCTGGTGCCTGGCCTCGCGCCGCCGTGTATCGCCCCGCCCTGGGCGGCAAGGCTGG
CCCGGTCGGCACCAGTTGCGTGAGCGGAAAGATGGCCGCTTCCCGGCCCTGCTGCAGGGAGCTCAAAATG
GAGGACGCGGCGCTCGGGAGAGCGGGCGGGTGAGTCACCCACACAAAGGAAAAGGGCCTTTCCGTCCTCA
GCCGTCGCTTCATGTGACTCCACGGAGTACCGGGCGCCGTCCAGGCACCTCGATTAGTTCTCGAGCTTTT
GGAGTACGTCGTCTTTAGGTTGGGGGGAGGGGTTTTATGCGATGGAGTTTCCCCACACTGAGTGGGTGGA
GACTGAAGTTAGGCCAGCTTGGCACTTGATGTAATTCTCCTTGGAATTTGCCCTTTTTGAGTTTGGATCT
TGGTTCATTCTCAAGCCTCAGACAGTGGTTCAAAGTTTTTTTCTTCCATTTCAGGTGTCGTGAGAAGGGC
GAATTCGACCCAAGTTTGTACAAAAAAGCAGGCTGGATCCAGGTGCCACCATGGTGAGCGAGCTGATTAA
GGAGAACATGCACATGAAGCTGTACATGGAGGGCACCGTGAACAACCACCACTTCAAGTGCACATCCGAG
GGCGAAGGCAAGCCCTACGAGGGCACCCAGACCATGAGAATCAAGGCGGTCGAGGGCGGCCCTCTCCCCT
TCGCCTTCGACATCCTGGCTACCAGCTTCATGTACGGCAGCAAAACCTTCATCAACCACACCCAGGGCAT
CCCCGACTTCTTTAAGCAGTCCTTCCCCGAGGGCTTCACATGGGAGAGAGTCACCACATACGAAGATGGG
GGCGTGCTGACCGCTACCCAGGACACCAGCCTCCAGGACGGCTGCCTCATCTACAACGTCAAGATCAGAG
GGGTGAACTTCCCATCCAACGGCCCTGTGATGCAGAAGAAAACACTCGGCTGGGAGGCCTCCACCGAGAC
ACTGTACCCCGCTGACGGCGGCCTGGAAGGCAGAGCCGACATGGCCCTGAAGCTCGTGGGCGGGGGCCAC
CTGATCTGCAACCTTAAGACCACATACAGATCCAAGAAACCCGCTAAGAACCTCAAGATGCCCGGCGTCT
ACTATGTGGACAGGAGACTGGAAAGAATCAAGGAGGCCGACAAAGAGACATACGTCGAGCAGCACGAGGT
GGCTGTGGCCAGATACTGCGACCTCCCTAGCAAACTGGGGCACAAACTTAATTGAGAATTCTACCACCCA
GCTTTCTTGTACAAAGTGGTACGTCTCAAGACCAGAGGTCTCTGCTTGTCTCTAGGGTTAGGGTCGAAGC
CCCACTCGGTTAGGGTCGAAGCCCCACTCGGTTAGGGTCGAAGCCCCACTCGGTTAGGGTCGAAGCCCCA
CTCCAACCAGAAGAGACCTGTGCTTCACTCCTCAGGTGCAGGCTGCCTATCAGAAGGTGGTGGCTGGTGT
GGCCAATGCCCTGGCTCACAAATACCACTGAGATCTTTTTCCCTCTGCCAAAAATTATGGGGACATCATG
AAGCCCCTTGAGCATCTGACTTCTGGCTAATAAAGGAAATTTATTTTCATTGCAATAGTGTGTTGGAATT
TTTTGTGTCTCTCACTCGGAAGGACATATGGGAGGGCAAATCATTTAAAACATCAGAATGAGTATTTGGT
TTAGAGTTTGGCAACATATGCCCATATGCTGGCTGCCATGAACAAAGGTTGGCTATAAAGAGGTCATCAG
TATATGAAACAGCCCCCTGCTGTCCATTCCTTATTCCATAGAAAAGCCTTGACTTGAGGTTAGATTTTTT
TTATATTTTGTTTTGTGTTATTTTTTTCTTTAACATCCCTAAAATTTTCCTTACATGTTTTACTAGCCAG
ATTTTTCCTCCTCTCCTGACTACTCCCAGTCATAGCTGTCCCTCTTCTCTTATGGAGATCCCGAGCGGTG
CGTTTTTATGCTTGTAGTATTGTATAATGTTTTTAAGATCCAAGCTTCTGACCTCTTCTCTTCCTCCCAC
AGGGCCTCGAGACAATTGCATCGATGGTACCAGTGAAAGTCTGCAATGAATTCGAGTTGGCGCGCCTGTC
ATTCTAAATCTCTCTTTCAGCCTAAAGCTTTTTCCCCGTATCCCCCCAGGTGTCTGCAGGCTCAAAGAGC
AGCGAGAAGCGTTCAGAGGAAAGCGATCCCGTGCCACCTTCCCCGTGCCCGGGCTGTCCCCGCACGCTGC
CGGCTCGGGGATGCGGGGGGAGCGCCGGACCGGAGCGGAGCCCCGGGCGGCTCGCTGCTGCCCCCTAGCG
GGGGAGGGACGTAATTACATCCCTGGGGGCTTTGGGAGGGGGCTGTCCCCGTGAGCTCCCAGGCGCGCCT
GTCATTCTAAATCTCTCTTTCAGCCTAAAGCTTTTTCCCCGTATCCCCCCAGGTGTCTGCAGGCTCAAAG
AGCAGCGAGAAGCGTTCAGAGGAAAGCGATCCCGTGCCACCTTCCCCGTGCCCGGGCTGTCCCCGCACGC
TGCCGGCTCGGGGATGCGGGGGGAGCGCCGGACCGGAGCGGAGCCCCGGGCGGCTCGCTGCTGCCCCCTA
GCGGGGGAGGGACGTAATTACATCCCTGGGGGCTTTGGGGGGGGGCTGTCCCCGTGAGCTCCCAGGCGCG
CCAACTCGGTACCGTATCGATGTCGACGTTAACGCTAGTGATATCAACTTTGTATAGAAAAGTTGGCTCC
GAATTCGCCCTTGACAGCAGAGATCCAGTTTGGTTAATTAATTGGCTCCGGTGCCCGTCAGTGGGCAGAG
CGCACATCGCCCACAGTCCCCGAGAAGTTGTGGGGAGGGGTCGGCAATTGAACCGGTGCCTAGAGAAGGT
GGCGCGGGGTAAACTGGGAAAGTGATGTCGTGTACTGGCTCCGCCTTTTTCCCGAGGGTGGGGGAGAACC
GTATATAAGTGCAGTAGTCGCCGTGAACGTTCTTTTTCGCAACGGGTTTGCCGCCAGAACACAGGTAAGT
GCCGTGTGTGGTTCCCGCGGGCCTGGCCTCTTTACGGGTTATGGCCCTTGCGTGCCTTGAATTACTTCCA
CCTGGCTGCAGTACGTGATTCTTGATCCCGAGCTTCGGGTTGGAAGTGGGTGGGAGAGTTCGAGGCCTTG
CGCTTAAGGAGCCCCTTCGCCTCGTGCTTGAGTTGAGGCCTGGCCTGGGCGCTGGGGCCGCCGCGTGCGA
ATCTGGTGGCACCTTCGCGCCTGTCTCGCTGCTTTCGATAAGTCTCTAGCCATTTAAAATTTTTGATGAC
CTGCTGCGACGCTTTTTTTCTGGCAAGATAGTCTTGTAAATGCGGGCCAAGATCTGCACACTGGTATTTC
GGTTTTTGGGGCCGCGGGCGGCGACGGGGCCCGTGCGTCCCAGCGCACATGTTCGGCGAGGCGGGGCCTG
CGAGCGCGGCCACCGAGAATCGGACGGGGGTAGTCTCAAGCTGGCCGGCCTGCTCTGGTGCCTGGCCTCG
CGCCGCCGTGTATCGCCCCGCCCTGGGCGGCAAGGCTGGCCCGGTCGGCACCAGTTGCGTGAGCGGAAAG
ATGGCCGCTTCCCGGCCCTGCTGCAGGGAGCTCAAAATGGAGGACGCGGCGCTCGGGAGAGCGGGCGGGT
GAGTCACCCACACAAAGGAAAAGGGCCTTTCCGTCCTCAGCCGTCGCTTCATGTGACTCCACGGAGTACC
GGGCGCCGTCCAGGCACCTCGATTAGTTCTCGAGCTTTTGGAGTACGTCGTCTTTAGGTTGGGGGGAGGG
GTTTTATGCGATGGAGTTTCCCCACACTGAGTGGGTGGAGACTGAAGTTAGGCCAGCTTGGCACTTGATG
TAATTCTCCTTGGAATTTGCCCTTTTTGAGTTTGGATCTTGGTTCATTCTCAAGCCTCAGACAGTGGTTC
AAAGTTTTTTTCTTCCATTTCAGGTGTCGTGAGAAGGGCGAATTCGACCCAAGTTTGTACAAAAAAGCAG
GCTCGCCACCATGGTGAGCAAGGGCGAGGAGCTGTTCACCGGGGTGGTGCCCATCCTGGTCGAGCTGGAC
GGCGACGTAAACGGCCACAAGTTCAGCGTGAGGGGCGAGGGCGAGGGCGATGCCACCAACGGCAAGCTGA
CCCTGAAGTTCATCTGCACCACCGGCAAGCTGCCCGTGCCCTGGCCCACCCTCGTGACCACCCTGAGCCA
CGGCGTGCAGTGCTTCGCCCGCTACCCCGACCACATGAAGCAGCACGACTTCTTCAAGTCCGCCATGCCC
GAAGGCTACGTCCAGGAGCGCACCATCTTCTTCAAGGACGACGGCACCTACAAGACCCGCGCCGAGGTGA
AGTTCGAGGGCGACACCCTAGTGAACCGCATCGAGCTGAAGGGCGTCGACTTCAAGGAGGACGGCAACAT
CCTGGGGCACAAGCTGGAGTACAACTTCAACAGCCACAACATCTATATCATGGCCGTCAAGCAGAAGAAC
GGCATCAAGGTGAACTTCAAGATCCGCCACAACGTGGAGGACGGCAGCGTGCAGCTCGCCGACCACTACC
AGCAGAACACCCCCATCGGCGACGGCCCCGTGCTGCTGCCCGACAGCCACTACCTGAGCACCCAGTCCGT
GCTGAGCAAAGACCCCAACGAGAAGCGCGATCACATGGTCCTGCTGGAGTTCCGCACCGCCGCCGGGATC
ACTCTCGGCATGGACGAGCTGTACAAGTAATACCACCCAGCTTTCTTGTACAAAGTGGTACGCGTGAATT
CACTCCTCAGGTGCAGGCTGCCTATCAGAAGGTGGTGGCTGGTGTGGCCAATGCCCTGGCTCACAAATAC
CACTGAGATCTTTTTCCCTCTGCCAAAAATTATGGGGACATCATGAAGCCCCTTGAGCATCTGACTTCTG
GCTAATAAAGGAAATTTATTTTCATTGCAATAGTGTGTTGGAATTTTTTGTGTCTCTCACTCGGAAGGAC
ATATGGGAGGGCAAATCATTTAAAACATCAGAATGAGTATTTGGTTTAGAGTTTGGCAACATATGCCCAT
ATGCTGGCTGCCATGAACAAAGGTTGGCTATAAAGAGGTCATCAGTATATGAAACAGCCCCCTGCTGTCC
ATTCCTTATTCCATAGAAAAGCCTTGACTTGAGGTTAGATTTTTTTTATATTTTGTTTTGTGTTATTTTT
TTCTTTAACATCCCTAAAATTTTCCTTACATGTTTTACTAGCCAGATTTTTCCTCCTCTCCTGACTACTC
CCAGTCATAGCTGTCCCTCTTCTCTTATGGAGATCCCTCGACCTGCAGCCCAAGCTTGGCGTAATCATGG
TCATAGCTGTTTCCTGTGTGAAATTGTTATCCGCTCACAATTCCACACAACATACGAGCCGGAAGCATAA
AGTGTAAAGCCTGGGGTGCCTAATGAGTGAGCTAACTCACATTAATTGCGTTGCGCTCACTGCCCGCTTT
CCAGTCGGGAAACCTGTCGTGCCAGCGGATCGACAGTACTAAGCTTGGTCTAATACCCAATCTCTCGTCT
TATCCAGATGTTTTATACGCCTCTGGCCCGTGTCTCAAAATCTCTGATGTTACATTGCACAAGATAAAAT
AATATCATCATGAACAATAAAACTGTCTGCTTACATAAACAGTAATACAAGGGGTGTTATGAGCCATATT
CAACGGGAAACGTCGAGGCCGCGATTAAATTCCAACATGGATGCTGATTTATATGGGTATAAATGGGCTC
GCGATAATGTCGGGCAATCAGGTGCGACAATCTATCGCTTGTATGGGAAGCCCGATGCGCCAGAGTTGTT
TCTGAAACATGGCAAAGGTAGCGTTGCCAATGATGTTACAGATGAGATGGTCAGACTAAACTGGCTGACG
GAATTTATGCCTCTTCCGACCATCAAGCATTTTATCCGTACTCCTGATGATGCATGGTTACTCACCACTG
CGATCCCCGGAAAAACAGCATTCCAGGTATTAGAAGAATATCCTGATTCAGGTGAAAATATTGTTGATGC
GCTGGCAGTGTTCCTGCGCCGGTTGCATTCGATTCCTGTTTGTAATTGTCCTTTTAACAGCGATCGCGTA
TTTCGTCTCGCTCAGGCGCAATCACGAATGAATAACGGTTTGGTTGATGCGAGTGATTTTGATGACGAGC
GTAATGGCTGGCCTGTTGAACAAGTCTGGAAAGAAATGCATAAACTTTTGCCATTCTCACCGGATTCAGT
CGTCACTCATGGTGATTTCTCACTTGATAACCTTATTTTTGACGAGGGGAAATTAATAGGTTGTATTGAT
GTTGGACGAGTCGGAATCGCAGACCGATACCAGGATCTTGCCATCCTATGGAACTGCCTCGGTGAGTTTT
CTCCTTCATTACAGAAACGGCTTTTTCAAAAATATGGTATTGATAATCCTGATATGAATAAATTGCAGTT
TCATTTGATGCTCGATGAGTTTTTCTAATCAGAATTGGTTAATTGGTTGTAACACTGGCAGAGCATTACG
CTGACTTGACGGGACGGCGCAAGCTCATGACCAAAATCCCTTAACGTGAGTTACGCGTCGTTCCACTGAG
CGTCAGAGGTATCACTAGTATTACAGAGGTAAGTTATAACAGTCGCCTAACCC
Features (pLannotate 1.2.2; 28 found; start..end, strand, type, name):
     87..675     -  rep_origin     ori: high-copy-number ColE1/pMB1/pBR322/pUC origin of replication
    846..1706    -  CDS            AmpR: β-lactamase; bla; confers resistance to ampicillin, carbenicillin, and related antibiotics
   1707..1778    -  promoter       AmpR promoter: bla
   1857..2456    +  CDS            PuroR: puromycin N-acetyltransferase; pac from Streptomyces alboniger; confers resistance to puromycin
   2461..2541    +  CDS            HBB (fragment): HBB_PONPY - Experimental evidence at transcript level: Swiss-Prot protein existence level 2. Involved in oxygen transport from the lung to the various peripheral tissues. From Pongo pygmaeus (Bornean orangutan).
   2612..2667    +  polyA_signal   β-globin poly(A) signal: rabbit β-globin polyadenylation signal (Gil and Proudfoot, 1987)
   3646..3666    +  protein_bind   attB4: mutant version of attB; core recombination site for the Gateway® BP reaction BP Clonase™
   3734..3945    +  promoter       EF-1α core promoter: core promoter for human elongation factor EF-1α
   3946..4884    +  intron         EF-1α intron A: intron upstream of the start codon of human EF-1α
   4911..4931    +  protein_bind   attB1: mutant version of attB; core recombination site for the Gateway® BP reaction BP Clonase™
   4951..5646    +  CDS            mKate2: mKate2 is a basic (constitutively fluorescent) red fluorescent protein published in 2009, derived from Entacmaea quadricolor. It is reported to be a rapidly-maturing monomer with moderate acid sensitivity.
   5666..5690    -  protein_bind   attB2: mutant version of attB; recombination site for the Gateway® BP reaction BP Clonase™
   5834..5908    +  CDS            HBB (fragment): HBB_PONPY - Experimental evidence at transcript level: Swiss-Prot protein existence level 2. Involved in oxygen transport from the lung to the various peripheral tissues. From Pongo pygmaeus (Bornean orangutan).
   5979..6034    +  polyA_signal   β-globin poly(A) signal: rabbit β-globin polyadenylation signal (Gil and Proudfoot, 1987)
   6418..6443    +  misc_feature   SA: splice acceptor site
   7115..7135    +  protein_bind   attB4: mutant version of attB; core recombination site for the Gateway® BP reaction BP Clonase™
   7203..7414    +  promoter       EF-1α core promoter: core promoter for human elongation factor EF-1α
   7415..8353    +  intron         EF-1α intron A: intron upstream of the start codon of human EF-1α
   8380..8400    +  protein_bind   attB1: mutant version of attB; core recombination site for the Gateway® BP reaction BP Clonase™
   8411..9127    +  CDS            EBFP2: EBFP2 is a basic (constitutively fluorescent) blue fluorescent protein published in 2007, derived from Aequorea victoria. It is reported to be a rapidly-maturing monomer with moderate acid sensitivity.
   9135..9159    -  protein_bind   attB2: mutant version of attB; recombination site for the Gateway® BP reaction BP Clonase™
   9163..9243    +  CDS            HBB (fragment): HBB_PONPY - Experimental evidence at transcript level: Swiss-Prot protein existence level 2. Involved in oxygen transport from the lung to the various peripheral tissues. From Pongo pygmaeus (Bornean orangutan).
   9314..9369    +  polyA_signal   β-globin poly(A) signal: rabbit β-globin polyadenylation signal (Gil and Proudfoot, 1987)
   9752..9774    -  protein_bind   lac operator (fragment): The lac repressor binds to the lac operator to inhibit transcription in E. coli. This inhibition can be relieved by adding lactose or isopropyl-β-D-thiogalactopyranoside (IPTG). lac repressor encoded by lacI
   9778..9808    -  promoter       lac promoter: promoter for the E. coli lac operon
   9823..9844    -  protein_bind   CAP binding site: CAP binding activates transcription in the presence of cAMP. E. coli catabolite activator protein
   9857..9896    -  CDS            lacI (fragment): lac repressor; lacI; The lac repressor binds to the lac operator to inhibit transcription in E. coli. This inhibition can be relieved by adding lactose or isopropyl-β-D-thiogalactopyranoside (IPTG).
  10069..10878   +  CDS            KanR: aminoglycoside phosphotransferase; aph(3')-Ia; confers resistance to kanamycin in bacteria or G418 (Geneticin®) in eukaryotes
