[The description below was written by a language model from this plasmid's Addgene catalogue record and pLannotate feature annotations shown in this document.]
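Description:
LSB-hsa-miR-1296-3p is a mammalian expression and synthetic-biology plasmid of about 11 kb, built on the Low Sensor Backbone (LSB) and designed as a two-colour fluorescent sensor of microRNA activity. It replicates in E. coli from a high-copy ColE1/pUC-type origin and carries both an ampicillin resistance gene (β-lactamase with its bla promoter) and a kanamycin resistance gene (aph(3')-Ia), and the record lists both antibiotics for selection. Remnants of a lac promoter/operator region are also annotated in the backbone.

The payload consists of two parallel transcription units, each driven by the human EF-1α core promoter with its intron A and terminated by a rabbit β-globin polyadenylation signal. One unit expresses the red fluorescent protein mKate2 and carries a target site for human miR-1296-3p in its 3' UTR; this site is not separately annotated in the feature table. The other unit expresses the blue fluorescent protein EBFP2 without the target and serves as an internal reference. When miR-1296-3p is active in a transfected cell, it represses the mKate2 transcript, so the mKate2 signal relative to EBFP2 reports miRNA activity while normalising for plasmid dose. Gateway attB4, attB1 and attB2 scars flank the promoters and reporter coding sequences, reflecting modular assembly of the parts, while the target insert itself was introduced by Gibson cloning.

A puromycin N-acetyltransferase coding sequence with a third β-globin poly(A) signal allows puromycin selection in mammalian cells, although no dedicated promoter for it is annotated. The depositor notes that the repeated poly(A) elements make the plasmid inherently unstable. They also report short insertions flanking the puromycin gene in the physical plasmid relative to the deposited sequence, which do not impair selection.
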