Addgene plasmid #103208: LSB-hsa-miR-1296-3p
Purpose: Used to sense miRNA activity using fluorescence based tools. hsa-miR-1296-3p target in 3' UTR of of mKate. miRNA activity can be measured by the repression of mKate2 relative to EBFP2 fluorescent proteins . Plasmid is inherently unstable; please see Depositor Comments
Depositing lab: Ron Weiss. Depositing organization: Massachusetts Institute of Technology. Publication: A mixed antagonistic/synergistic miRNA repression model enables accurate predictions of multi-input miRNA sensor activity. Gam JJ, Babb J, Weiss R. Nat Commun. 2018 Jun 22;9(1):2430. doi: 10.1038/s41467-018-04575-0. PubMed 29934631.
Backbone
  Vector backbone: Low Sensor Backbone (LSB)
  Vector type: Mammalian Expression, Synthetic Biology
Growth in bacteria
  Bacterial resistance: Ampicillin and Kanamycin, 100 & 50 μg/mL
  Growth temperature: 30°C
  Growth strain: NEB Stable
  Copy number: High Copy
Gene/Insert
  Gene/Insert name: hsa-miR-1296-3p target
  Species: H. sapiens (human)
  Entrez Gene: MIR1296 (a.k.a. MIRN1296, hsa-mir-1296, mir-1296)
  Promoter: EF-1a
  Cloning method: Gibson Cloning
Terms and licenses: Academic/Nonprofit Terms; Industry Terms: Not Available to Industry
Depositor comments: Please note that this plasmid is inherently unstable due to a repeating poly A element. We recommend performing a diagnostic digest on multiple colonies upon receipt. The depositors would like to note the presence of several discrepancies between the depositor sequence and physical plasmid sequence. In particular, the sequences upstream and downstream of the puromycin coding region have 10 bp insertions which do not affect the ability to perform puromycin selection. The sequences for those regions within the physical plasmids are as follows: Upstream of Puro: GAATTCGACCGCCTGTCTCAAGGTGCCACC; Downstream of Puro: GCTTTGAGACTACGCGTGAATTCACTCCTC.
How to cite: LSB-hsa-miR-1296-3p was a gift from Ron Weiss (Addgene plasmid # 103208 ; http://n2t.net/addgene:103208 ; RRID:Addgene_103208)
