>Addgene plasmid #103208 | LSB-hsa-miR-1296-3p | depositor partial sequence | sequence record 195466 | hsa-miR-1296-3p target
GGTTAGGGTCGAAGCCCCACTC
