>Addgene plasmid #103208 | LSB-hsa-miR-1296-3p | addgene partial sequence | sequence record 255791 | mKate2-F 5'-ACCCGCTAAGAACCTCAAGA-3'
GGAGGCCGACAAAGAGACATACGTCGAGCAGCACGAGGTGGCTGTGGCCAGATACTGCGACCTCCCTAGC
AAACTGGGGCACAAACTTAATTGAGAATTCTACCACCCAGCTTTCTTGTACAAAGTGGTACGTCTCAAGA
CCAGAGGTCTCTGCTTGTCTCTAGGGTTAGGGTCGAAGCCCCACTCGGTTAGGGTCGAAGCCCCACTCGG
TTAGGGTCGAAGCCCCACTCGGTTAGGGTCGAAGCCCCACTCCAACCAGAAGAGACCTGTGCTTCACTCC
TCAGGTGCAGGCTGCCTATCAGAAGGTGGTGGCTGGTGTGGCCAATGCCCTGGCTCACAAATACCACTGA
GATCTTTTTCCCTCTGCCAAAAATTATGGGGACATCATGAAGCCCCTTGAGCATCTGACTTCTGGCTAAT
AAAGGAAATTTATTTTCATTGCAATAGTGTGTTGGAATTTTTTGTGTCTCTCACTCGGAAGGACATATGG
GAGGGCAAATCATTTAAAACATCAGAATGAGTATTTGGTTTAGAGTTTGGCAACATATGCCCATATGCTG
GCTGCCATGAACAAAGGTTGGCTATAAAGAGGTCATCAGTATATGAAACAGCCCCCTGCTGTCCATTCCT
TATTCCATAGAAAAGCCT
